>Addgene plasmid #152124 | pGBW-m4133331 | addgene full sequence | sequence record 297930 | Addgene NGS Result
CACCATGAGTCAAGCGTGGCAACCGGGTGTTGCTATGCCTAATCTTTACAAAATGCAAAGAATGCTATTA
GAAAAGTGTGACCTTCAAAATTATGGTGATAGTGCAACATTACCTAAAGGCATAATGATGAATGTCGCAA
AATATACTCAACTGTGTCAATATTTAAACACATTAACATTAGCTGTACCCTATAATATGAGAGTTATACA
TTTTGGTGCTGGTTCTGATAAAGGAGTTGCACCAGGTACAGCTGTTTTAAGACAGTGGTTGCCTACGGGT
ACGCTGCTTGTCGATTCAGATCTTAATGACTTTGTCTCTGATGCAGATTCAACTTTGATTGGTGATTGTG
CAACTGTACATACAGCTAATAAATGGGATCTCATTATTAGTGATATGTACGACCCTAAGACTAAAAATGT
TACAAAAGAAAATGACTCTAAAGAGGGTTTTTTCACTTACATTTGTGGGTTTATACAACAAAAGCTAGCT
CTTGGAGGTTCCGTGGCTATAAAGATAACAGAACATTCTTGGAATGCTGATCTTTATAAGCTCATGGGAC
ACTTCGCATGGTGGACAGCCTTTGTTACTAATGTGAATGCGTCATCATCTGAAGCATTTTTAATTGGATG
TAATTATCTTGGCAAACCACGCGAACAAATAGATGGTTATGTCATGCATGCAAATTACATATTTTGGAGG
AATACAAATCCAATTCAGTTGTCTTCCTATTCTTTATTTGACATGAGTAAATTTCCCCTTAAATTAAGGG
GTACTGCTGTTATGTCTTTAAAAGAAGGTCAAATCAATGATATGATTTTATCTCTTCTTAGTAAAGGTAG
ACTTATAATTAGAGAAAACAACAGAGTTGTTATTTCTAGTGATGTTCTTGTTAACGAAAACCTTTACTTT
CAGTCGATGGATTATAAGGACCACGATGGAGACTACAAAGATCATGACATTGATTACAAGGACGACGATG
ACAAATAAGCTAGCTTGACTGACTGAGATACAGCGTACCTTCAGCTCACAGACATGATAAGATACATTGA
TGAGTTTGGACAAACCACAACTAGAATGCAGTGAAAAAAATGCTTTATTTGTGAAATTTGTGATGCTATT
GCTTTATTTGTAACCATTATAAGCTGCAATAAACAAGTTAACAACAACAATTGCATTCATTTTATGTTTC
AGGTTCAGGGGGAGGTGTGGGAGGTTTTTTAAAGCAAGTAAAACCTCTACAAATGTGGTATTGGCCCATC
TCTATCGGTATCGTAGCATAACCCCTTGGGGCCTCTAAACGGGTCTTGAGGGGTTTTTTGTGCCCCTCGG
GCCGGATTGCTATCTACCGGCATTGGCGCAGAAAAAAATGCCTGATGCGACGCTGCGCGTCTTATACTCC
CACATATGCCAGATTCAGCAACGGATACGGCTTCCCCAACTTGCCCACTTCCATACGTGTCCTCCTTACC
AGAAATTTATCCTTAAGGTCGTCAGCTATCCTGCAGGCGATCTCTCGATTTCGATCAAGACATTCCTTTA
ATGGTCTTTTCTGGACACCACTAGGGGTCAGAAGTAGTTCATCAAACTTTCTTCCCTCCCTAATCTCATT
GGTTACCTTGGGCTATCGAAACTTAATTAACCAGTCAAGTCAGCTACTTGGCGAGATCGACTTGTCTGGG
TTTCGACTACGCTCAGAATTGCGTCAGTCAAGTTCGATCTGGTCCTTGCTATTGCACCCGTTCTCCGATT
ACGAGTTTCATTTAAATCATGTGAGCAAAAGGCCAGCAAAAGGCCAGGAACCGTAAAAAGGCCGCGTTGC
TGGCGTTTTTCCATAGGCTCCGCCCCCCTGACGAGCATCACAAAAATCGACGCTCAAGTCAGAGGTGGCG
AAACCCGACAGGACTATAAAGATACCAGGCGTTTCCCCCTGGAAGCTCCCTCGTGCGCTCTCCTGTTCCG
ACCCTGCCGCTTACCGGATACCTGTCCGCCTTTCTCCCTTCGGGAAGCGTGGCGCTTTCTCATAGCTCAC
GCTGTAGGTATCTCAGTTCGGTGTAGGTCGTTCGCTCCAAGCTGGGCTGTGTGCACGAACCCCCCGTTCA
GCCCGACCGCTGCGCCTTATCCGGTAACTATCGTCTTGAGTCCAACCCGGTAAGACACGACTTATCGCCA
CTGGCAGCAGCCACTGGTAACAGGATTAGCAGAGCGAGGTATGTAGGCGGTGCTACAGAGTTCTTGAAGT
GGTGGCCTAACTACGGCTACACTAGAAGAACAGTATTTGGTATCTGCGCTCTGCTGAAGCCAGTTACCTT
CGGAAAAAGAGTTGGTAGCTCTTGATCCGGCAAACAAACCACCGCTGGTAGCGGTGGTTTTTTTGTTTGC
AAGCAGCAGATTACGCGCAGAAAAAAAGGATCTCAAGAAGATCCTTTGATCTTTTCTACGGGGTCTGACG
CTCAGTGGAACGAAAACTCACGTTAAGGGATTTTGGTCATGAGATTATCAAAAAGGATCTTCACCTAGAT
CCTTTTAAATTAAAAATGAAGTTTTAAATCAATCTAAAGTATATATGAGTAAACTTGGTCTGACAGTTAC
CAATGCTTAATCAGTGAGGCACCTATCTCAGCGATCTGTCTATTTCGTTCATCCATAGTTGCATTTAAAT
TTCCGAACTCTCCAAGGCCCTCGTCGGAAAATCTTCAAACCTTTCGTCCGATCCATCTTGCAGGCTACCT
CTCGAACGAACTATCGCAAGTCTCTTGGCCGGCCTTGCGCCTTGGCTATTGCTTGGCAGCGCCTATCGCC
AGGTATTACTCCAATCCCGAATATCCGAGATCGGGATCACCCGAGAGAAGTTCAACCTACATCCTCAATC
CCGATCTATCCGAGATCCGAGGAATATCGAAATCGGGGCGCGCCTGGTGTACCGAGAACGATCCTCTCAG
TGCGAGTCTCGACGATCCATATCGTTGCTTGGCAGTCAGCCAGTCGGAATCCAGCTTGGGACCCAGGAAG
TCCAATCGTCAGATATTGTACTCAAGCCTGGTCACGGCAGCGTACCGATCTGTTTAAACCTAGATATTGA
TAGTCTGATCGGTCAACGTATAATCGAGTCCTAGCTTTTGCAAACATCTATCAAGAGACAGGATCAGCAG
GAGGCTTTCGCATGAGTATTCAACATTTCCGTGTCGCCCTTATTCCCTTTTTTGCGGCATTTTGCCTTCC
TGTTTTTGCTCACCCAGAAACGCTGGTGAAAGTAAAAGATGCTGAAGATCAGTTGGGTGCGCGAGTGGGT
TACATCGAACTGGATCTCAACAGCGGTAAGATCCTTGAGAGTTTTCGCCCCGAAGAACGCTTTCCAATGA
TGAGCACTTTTAAAGTTCTGCTATGTGGCGCGGTATTATCCCGTATTGACGCCGGGCAAGAGCAACTCGG
TCGCCGCATACACTATTCTCAGAATGACTTGGTTGAGTATTCACCAGTCACAGAAAAGCATCTTACGGAT
GGCATGACAGTAAGAGAATTATGCAGTGCTGCCATAACCATGAGTGATAACACTGCGGCCAACTTACTTC
TGACAACGATTGGAGGACCGAAGGAGCTAACCGCTTTTTTGCACAACATGGGGGATCATGTAACTCGCCT
TGATCGTTGGGAACCGGAGCTGAATGAAGCCATACCAAACGACGAGCGTGACACCACGATGCCTGTAGCA
ATGGCAACAACCTTGCGTAAACTATTAACTGGCGAACTACTTACTCTAGCTTCCCGGCAACAGTTGATAG
ACTGGATGGAGGCGGATAAAGTTGCAGGACCACTTCTGCGCTCGGCCCTTCCGGCTGGCTGGTTTATTGC
TGATAAATCTGGAGCCGGTGAGCGTGGGTCTCGCGGTATCATTGCAGCACTGGGGCCAGATGGTAAGCCC
TCCCGTATCGTAGTTATCTACACGACGGGGAGTCAGGCAACTATGGATGAACGAAATAGACAGATCGCTG
AGATAGGTGCCTCACTGATTAAGCATTGGTAACCGATTCTAGGTGCATTGGCGCAGAAAAAAATGCCTGA
TGCGACGCTGCGCGTCTTATACTCCCACATATGCCAGATTCAGCAACGGATACGGCTTCCCCAACTTGCC
CACTTCCATACGTGTCCTCCTTACCAGAAATTTATCCTTAAGATCCCGAATCGTTTAAACTCGACTCTGG
CTCTATCGAATCTCCGTCGTTTCGAGCTTACGCGAACAGCCGTGGCGCTCATTTGCTCGTCGGGCATCGA
ATCTCGTCAGCTATCGTCAGCTTACCTTTTTGGCAGCGATCGCGGCTCCCGACATCTTGGACCATTAGCT
CCACAGGTATCTTCTTCCCTCTAGTGGTCATAACAGCAGCTTCAGCTACCTCTCAATTCAAAAAACCCCT
CAAGACCCGTTTAGAGGCCCCAAGGGGTTATGCTATCAATCGTTGCGTTACACACACAAAAAACCAACAC
ACATCCATCTTCGATGGATAGCGATTTTATTATCTAACTGCTGATCGAGTGTAGCCAGATCTAGTAATCA
ATTACGGGGTCATTAGTTCATAGCCCATATATGGAGTTCCGCGTTACATAACTTACGGTAAATGGCCCGC
CTGGCTGACCGCCCAACGACCCCCGCCCATTGACGTCAATAATGACGTATGTTCCCATAGTAACGCCAAT
AGGGACTTTCCATTGACGTCAATGGGTGGAGTATTTACGGTAAACTGCCCACTTGGCAGTACATCAAGTG
TATCATATGCCAAGTACGCCCCCTATTGACGTCAATGACGGTAAATGGCCCGCCTGGCATTATGCCCAGT
ACATGACCTTATGGGACTTTCCTACTTGGCAGTACATCTACGTATTAGTCATCGCTATTACCATGCTGAT
GCGGTTTTGGCAGTACATCAATGGGCGTGGATAGCGGTTTGACTCACGGGGATTTCCAAGTCTCCACCCC
ATTGACGTCAATGGGAGTTTGTTTTGGCACCAAAATCAACGGGACTTTCCAAAATGTCGTAACAACTCCG
CCCCATTGACGCAAATGGGCGGTAGGCGTGTACGGTGGGAGGTCTATATAAGCAGAGCTGGTTTAGTGAA
CCGTCAGATCAGATCTTTGTCGATCCTACCATCCACTCGACACACCCGCCAGCGGCCGC
Features (pLannotate 1.2.2; 17 found; start..end, strand, type, name):
    962..984     +  CDS            FLAG (fragment): FLAG® epitope tag, followed by an enterokinase cleavage site
   1038..1159    -  polyA_signal   SV40 poly(A) signal: SV40 polyadenylation signal
   1182..1251    -  CDS            large T antigen (fragment): large T antigen from SV40 (simian virus 40)
   1274..1320    +  terminator     T7 terminator: transcription terminator for bacteriophage T7 RNA polymerase
   1350..1486    +  terminator     rrnG terminator: transcription terminator from the E. coli ribosomal RNA rrnG operon (Albrechtsen et al., 1991)
   1531..1602    +  misc_feature   3' β-globin insulator: insulator downstream of the human β-globin locus (Farrell et al., 2002)
   1828..2416    -  rep_origin     ori: high-copy-number ColE1/pMB1/pBR322/pUC origin of replication
   2588..2652    -  CDS            bla(M) (fragment): β-lactamase lacking the signal sequence; bla(M); allows cytosolic expression of β-lactamase
   3162..4022    +  CDS            AmpR: β-lactamase; bla; confers resistance to ampicillin, carbenicillin, and related antibiotics
   4035..4171    +  terminator     rrnG terminator: transcription terminator from the E. coli ribosomal RNA rrnG operon (Albrechtsen et al., 1991)
   4323..4394    +  misc_feature   5' β-globin insulator: insulator upstream of the human β-globin locus (Farrell et al., 2002)
   4399..4445    -  terminator     T7 terminator: transcription terminator for bacteriophage T7 RNA polymerase
   4463..4511    -  polyA_signal   poly(A) signal: synthetic polyadenylation signal
   4592..4895    +  enhancer       CMV enhancer: human cytomegalovirus immediate early enhancer
   4968..4985    -  promoter       CMV promoter (fragment): human cytomegalovirus (CMV) immediate early promoter
   5048..5099    +  promoter       CMVd2 promoter: truncated human cytomegalovirus (CMV) immediate early promoter that yields moderately reduced expression relative to the full-length promoter
   5126..892     +  CDS            rep (fragment) (across the origin): R1AB_IBVK - Protein inferred from homology: Swiss-Prot protein existence level 3. NendoU is a Mn(2+)-dependent, uridylate-specific enzyme, which leaves 2'-3'-cyclic phosphates 5' to the cleaved bond. From Avian infectious bronchitis virus (strain KB8523) (IBV).
