[The description below was written by a language model from this plasmid's Addgene catalogue record and pLannotate feature annotations shown in this document.]
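Description:
pGBW-m4133331 is a mammalian expression plasmid built on the pTwist_CMV_6 backbone that carries the wild-type coding sequence for the SARS-CoV-2 2'-O-ribose methyltransferase, a mature product of the ORF1ab replicase polyprotein. The full sequence is about 5.2 kb, with an insert of roughly 0.9 kb. It is propagated in E. coli through a high-copy ColE1/pUC-type origin and selected with ampicillin via the AmpR β-lactamase gene. A short additional β-lactamase fragment is also annotated in the backbone.

Expression is driven by the human cytomegalovirus immediate-early enhancer and promoter. The automated annotation resolves the promoter only as a short fragment plus a truncated CMVd2-type match. The open reading frame spans the numbering origin of the circular record. The annotation tool labels it by homology to the replicase polyprotein of avian infectious bronchitis virus, and the functional note attached to that hit describes the NendoU endoribonuclease. This is a coronavirus homology match, not the construct's identity, which the catalogue gives as the SARS-CoV-2 methyltransferase. According to the catalogue, the backbone supplies a C-terminal TEV-cleavable 3xFLAG tag, allowing detection or affinity capture and later tag removal. Only a FLAG fragment just downstream of the coding region is picked up in the feature table, and the TEV site is not annotated.

An SV40 polyadenylation signal follows the cassette. The expression unit is flanked by T7 and rrnG transcription terminators, a synthetic poly(A) signal upstream of the enhancer, and 5' and 3' β-globin insulator elements, which together isolate it from read-through transcription from the rest of the plasmid. The plasmid suits transient expression of tagged viral protein in mammalian cells, though the record does not state specific applications.
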