Addgene plasmid #152124: pGBW-m4133331
Purpose: Mammalian expression plasmid for SARS-CoV-2 2'-O-ribose methyltransferase
Depositing lab: Ginkgo Bioworks & Benjie Chen. Depositing organization: Ginkgo Bioworks.
Backbone
  Vector backbone: pTwist_CMV_6
  Backbone size w/o insert (bp): 4180
  Vector type: Mammalian Expression
Growth in bacteria
  Bacterial resistance: Ampicillin, 100 μg/mL
  Growth temperature: 37°C
  Growth strain: DH5alpha
  Copy number: High Copy
Gene/Insert
  Gene/Insert name: SARS-CoV-2 2'-O-ribose methyltransferase
  Species: Severe acute respiratory syndrome coronavirus 2
  Insert size (bp): 887
  Mutation: wt
  Entrez Gene: ORF1ab (a.k.a. GU280_gp01)
  Promoter: CMV
  Tag / fusion protein: Cleavable TEV;3xFlag (C terminal on backbone)
  Cloning method: Unknown
Resource information
  A portion of this plasmid was derived from a plasmid made by: GinkgoBioworks
Depositor comments: NCBI reference sequence: YP_009725311.1
How to cite: pGBW-m4133331 was a gift from Ginkgo Bioworks & Benjie Chen (Addgene plasmid # 152124 ; http://n2t.net/addgene:152124 ; RRID:Addgene_152124)
